Addgene plasmid #74822: pGWB428
Purpose: (Empty Backbone) Gateway cloning compatible binary vector for C-terminal fusion with TAP (no promoter).
Depositing lab: Tsuyoshi Nakagawa. Depositing organization: Shimane University. Publication: Improved Gateway binary vectors: high-performance vectors for creation of fusion constructs in transgenic analysis of plants. Nakagawa T, Suzuki T, Murata S, Nakamura S, Hino T, Maeo K, Tabata R, Kawai T, Tanaka K, Niwa Y, Watanabe Y, Nakamura K, Kimura T, Ishiguro S. Biosci Biotechnol Biochem. 2007 Aug;71(8):2095-100. Epub 2007 Aug 7. 10.1271/bbb.70216 PubMed 17690442.
Backbone
  Vector backbone: pPZP221
  Backbone manufacturer: Hajdukiewicz P., Svab Z. and Maliga P.
  Backbone size (bp): 8500
  Modifications to backbone: gentamycin-resistant marker was removed and kanamycin-resistant marker (NOS promoter:NPTII:NOS terminator) was inserted.
  Vector type: Plant Expression
  Selectable markers: Kanamycin
Growth in bacteria
  Bacterial resistance: Chloramphenicol and Spectinomycin, 25 & 50 μg/mL
  Growth temperature: 37°C
  Growth strain: ccdB Survival
  Copy number: High Copy
Gene/Insert
  Cloning method: Gateway Cloning
Terms and licenses: Academic/Nonprofit Terms; Industry Terms: Not Available to Industry
How to cite: pGWB428 was a gift from Tsuyoshi Nakagawa (Addgene plasmid # 74822 ; http://n2t.net/addgene:74822 ; RRID:Addgene_74822)
