[The description below was written by a language model from this plasmid's Addgene catalogue record and pLannotate feature annotations shown in this document.]
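Description:
pGWB428 is an empty Gateway destination binary vector for plant transformation, built on the pPZP221 backbone and intended for making C-terminal TAP-tag fusions. It carries no promoter upstream of the cloning site. The user therefore supplies the regulatory sequence along with the coding region in the entry clone, typically a gene under its own promoter.

The backbone combines a ColE1/pBR322-type origin with a bom site for propagation in E. coli and the pVS1 oriV, RepA and StaA functions for replication and stable maintenance in Agrobacterium. An aadA gene provides bacterial selection on spectinomycin. The unrecombined vector is also chloramphenicol resistant and must be kept in a ccdB-tolerant strain.

Between the nopaline-type right and left T-DNA borders lie two units. The first is the Gateway cassette, attR1–CmR–ccdB–attR2. An LR reaction replaces it with the insert, and loss of the toxic ccdB gene counter-selects non-recombinant plasmids. Immediately downstream of attR2 are a calmodulin-binding peptide and two IgG-binding units of protein A, followed by a NOS terminator. An insert lacking a stop codon is thus read through into the TAP tag, which supports two-step affinity purification of protein complexes. The second unit is the plant selection marker, NOS promoter–NPTII–NOS terminator. It replaced the gentamycin marker of the parent vector and confers kanamycin resistance on transformed plant tissue. Short lacZα, lac promoter, ble, ocd and GmR fragments in the annotation appear to be remnants of earlier cloning steps rather than functional parts.

The vector suits Agrobacterium-mediated transgenic analysis where a tagged protein is to be purified or detected.
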