Features (pLannotate 1.2.2; 32 found; start..end, strand, type, name):
     54..78      -  misc_feature   RB T-DNA repeat: right border repeat from nopaline C58 T-DNA
    144..298     -  CDS            lacZα (fragment): LacZα fragment of β-galactosidase; lacZ fragment
    323..447     +  protein_bind   attR1: mutant version of attR; recombination site for the Gateway® LR reaction LR Clonase™
    484..514     +  promoter       lac UV5 promoter: E. coli lac promoter with an "up" mutation
    539..567     +  promoter       cat promoter (fragment): promoter of the E. coli cat gene encoding chloramphenicol acetyltransferase
    568..1227    +  CDS            CmR: chloramphenicol acetyltransferase; cat; confers resistance to chloramphenicol
   1406..1564    +  CDS            ccdA (fragment): CCDA_ECO57 - Also known as H, letA. Experimental evidence at protein level: Swiss-Prot protein existence level 1. Antitoxin component of a type II toxin-antitoxin (TA) system which inhibits the post-segregational killing (PSK) of plasmid-free cells, also referred to as a plasmid addiction system. Binds to and blocks the activity of CcdB; will also remove bound CcdB protein from the CcdB-GyrA complex by forming a CcdA-CcdB complex, a process termed rejuvenation. Functions as a transcriptional corepressor for the ccdAB operon, repression also requires CcdB (By similarity). From Escherichia coli
   1569..1871    +  CDS            ccdB: CCDB_ECOLI - Also known as G, letB, letD. Experimental evidence at protein level: Swiss-Prot protein existence level 1. Toxic component of a type II toxin-antitoxin (TA) system, functioning in plasmid maintainence. Responsible for the post- segregational killing (PSK) of plasmid-free cells, also referred to as a plasmid addiction system. Half-life of over 2 hours. Cell killing by CcdB is accompanied by filamentation, defects in chromosome and plasmid segregation, defects in cell division, formation of anucleate cells, decreased DNA synthesis and plasmid loss. Interferes with the activity of DN
   1915..2039    -  protein_bind   attR2: mutant version of attR; recombination site for the Gateway® LR reaction LR Clonase™
   2057..2127    +  CDS            CBP (fragment): calmodulin-binding peptide derived from skeletal muscle myosin light chain kinase; binds calmodulin with nanomolar affinity in the presence of calcium
   2215..2388    +  CDS            ProtA: IgG-binding unit of Staphylococcus aureus protein A
   2392..2562    +  CDS            ProtA: IgG-binding unit of Staphylococcus aureus protein A
   2617..2869    +  terminator     NOS terminator: nopaline synthase terminator and poly(A) signal
   2925..2947    -  protein_bind   lac operator (fragment): The lac repressor binds to the lac operator to inhibit transcription in E. coli. This inhibition can be relieved by adding lactose or isopropyl-β-D-thiogalactopyranoside (IPTG). lac repressor encoded by lacI
   2951..2981    -  promoter       lac promoter: promoter for the E. coli lac operon
   2996..3017    -  protein_bind   CAP binding site: CAP binding activates transcription in the presence of cAMP. E. coli catabolite activator protein
   3051..3303    -  terminator     NOS terminator: nopaline synthase terminator and poly(A) signal
   3310..3516    -  CDS            ocd (fragment): OCD_AGRFC - Experimental evidence at protein level: Swiss-Prot protein existence level 1. Catalyzes the conversion of L-ornithine into L-proline with release of ammonia. Is involved in the utilization of nopaline, a catabolic pathway that proceeds through L-arginine and L-ornithine to L-proline. Nopaline is a predominant opine in plant cells transformed with Ti plasmid pTiC58. From Agrobacterium fabrum (strain C58 / ATCC 33970) (Agrobacterium tumefaciens (strain C58)).
   3523..3672    -  CDS            ble (fragment): BLE_KLEPN - Experimental evidence at protein level: Swiss-Prot protein existence level 1. Binding protein with a strong affinity to the bleomycin family of antibiotics. Binds to CL990; an antimitotic-antibiotic compound. From Klebsiella pneumoniae.
   3693..4487    -  CDS            NeoR/KanR: aminoglycoside phosphotransferase from Tn5; aph(3')-II (or nptII); confers resistance to neomycin, kanamycin, and G418 (Geneticin®)
   4508..4691    -  promoter       NOS promoter: nopaline synthase promoter NOS promoter
   4897..4921    -  misc_feature   LB T-DNA repeat: left border repeat from nopaline C58 T-DNA
   5180..5203    +  promoter       Pc promoter (fragment): intI1 (promoter lies within the coding sequence); class 1 integron promoter
   5379..5435    +  CDS            GmR (fragment): gentamycin acetyltransferase; aacC1; confers resistance to gentamycin
   5446..6233    +  CDS            SmR (fragment): aminoglycoside adenylyltransferase (Murphy, 1985); aadA; confers resistance to spectinomycin and streptomycin
   6479..7067    +  rep_origin     ori: high-copy-number ColE1/pMB1/pBR322/pUC origin of replication
   7253..7393    -  misc_feature   bom: basis of mobility region from pBR322
   7495..7534    -  CDS            rop (fragment): Rop protein, which maintains plasmids at low copy number; rop
   7737..7931    -  rep_origin     pVS1 oriV: origin of replication for the Pseudomonas plasmid pVS1 (Heeb et al., 2000)
   7997..9070    -  CDS            pVS1 RepA: replication protein from the Pseudomonas plasmid pVS1 (Heeb et al., 2000)
   9499..10128   -  CDS            pVS1 StaA: stability protein from the Pseudomonas plasmid pVS1 (Heeb et al., 2000)
  10688..11089   -  CDS            Y4CG_SINFN (fragment): Protein inferred from homology: Swiss-Prot protein existence level 3. From Sinorhizobium fredii (strain NBRC 101917 / NGR234).
>Addgene plasmid #74822 | pGWB428 | depositor full sequence | sequence record 141502 | pGWB428 sequence 11375 bps
TTTCACGCCCTTTTAAATATCCGATTATTCTAATAAACGCTCTTTTCTCTTAGGTTTACCCGCCAATATA
TCCTGTCAAACACTGATAGTTTAAACTGAAGGCGGGAAACGACAATCTGATCCAAGCTCAAGCTGCTCTA
GCATTCGCCATTCAGGCTGCGCAACTGTTGGGAAGGGCGATCGGTGCGGGCCTCTTCGCTATTACGCCAG
CTGGCGAAAGGGGGATGTGCTGCAAGGCGATTAAGTTGGGTAACGCCAGGGTTTTCCCAGTCACGACGTT
GTAAAACGACGGCCAGTGCCAAGCTTGGGTCTAGAGTTATCAACAAGTTTGTACAAAAAAGCTGAACGAG
AAACGTAAAATGATATAAATATCAATATATTAAATTAGATTTTGCATAAAAAACAGACTACATAATACTG
TAAAACACAACATATCCAGTCACTATGGCGGCCCCTCGAGGGGCCGCATTAGGCACCCCAGGCTTTACAC
TTTATGCTTCCGGCTCGTATAATGTGTGGATTTTGAGTTAGGATCCGGCGAGATTTTCAGGAGCTAAGGA
AGCTAAAATGGAGAAAAAAATCACTGGATATACCACCGTTGATATATCCCAATGGCATCGTAAAGAACAT
TTTGAGGCATTTCAGTCAGTTGCTCAATGTACCTATAACCAGACCGTTCAGCTGGATATTACGGCCTTTT
TAAAGACCGTAAAGAAAAATAAGCACAAGTTTTATCCGGCCTTTATTCACATTCTTGCCCGCCTGATGAA
TGCTCATCCGGAATTCCGTATGGCAATGAAAGACGGTGAGCTGGTGATATGGGATAGTGTTCACCCTTGT
TACACCGTTTTCCATGAGCAAACTGAAACGTTTTCATCGCTCTGGAGTGAATACCACGACGATTTCCGGC
AGTTTCTACACATATATTCGCAAGATGTGGCGTGTTACGGTGAAAACCTGGCCTATTTCCCTAAAGGGTT
TATTGAGAATATGTTTTTCGTCTCAGCCAATCCCTGGGTGAGTTTCACCAGTTTTGATTTAAACGTGGCC
AATATGGACAACTTCTTCGCCCCCGTTTTCACCATGGGCAAATATTATACGCAAGGCGACAAGGTGCTGA
TGCCGCTGGCGATTCAGGTTCATCATGCCGTCTGTGATGGCTTCCATGTCGGCAGAATGCTTAATGAATT
ACAACAGTACTGCGATGAGTGGCAGGGCGGGGCGTAAAGATCTGGATCCGGCTTACTAAAAGCCAGATAA
CAGTATGCGTATTTGCGCGCTGATTTTTGCGGTATAAGAATATATACTGATATGTATACCCGAAGTATGT
CAAAAAGAGGTGTGCTATGAAGCAGCGTATTACAGTGACAGTTGACAGCGACAGCTATCAGTTGCTCAAG
GCATATATGATGTCAATATCTCCGGTCTGGTAAGCACAACCATGCAGAATGAAGCCCGTCGTCTGCGTGC
CGAACGCTGGAAAGCGGAAAATCAGGAAGGGATGGCTGAGGTCGCCCGGTTTATTGAAATGAACGGCTCT
TTTGCTGACGAGAACAGGGACTGGTGAAATGCAGTTTAAGGTTTACACCTATAAAAGAGAGAGCCGTTAT
CGTCTGTTTGTGGATGTACAGAGTGATATTATTGACACGCCCGGGCGACGGATGGTGATCCCCCTGGCCA
GTGCACGTCTGCTGTCAGATAAAGTCTCCCGTGAACTTTACCCGGTGGTGCATATCGGGGATGAAAGCTG
GCGCATGATGACCACCGATATGGCCAGTGTGCCGGTCTCCGTTATCGGGGAAGAAGTGGCTGATCTCAGC
CACCGCGAAAATGACATCAAAAACGCCATTAACCTGATGTTCTGGGGAATATAAATGTCAGGCTCCCTTA
TACACAGCCAGTCTGCAGGTCGACCATAGTGACTGGATATGTTGTGTTTTACAGTATTATGTAGTCTGTT
TTTTATGCAAAATCTAATTTAATATATTGATATTTATATCATTTTACGTTTCTCGTTCAGCTTTCTTGTA
CAAAGTGGTTGATAACAGCAAGAGAAGATGGAAAAAGAATTTCATAGCCGTCTCAGCAGCCAACCGCTTT
AAGAAAATCTCATCCTCCGGGGCACTTGATTATGATATTCCAACTACTGCTAGCGAGAATTTGTATTTTC
AGGGTGAGCTCAAAACCGCGGCTCTTGCGCAACACGATGAAGCCGTGGACAACAAATTCAACAAAGAACA
ACAAAACGCGTTCTATGAGATCTTACATTTACCTAACTTAAACGAAGAACAACGAAACGCCTTCATCCAA
AGTTTAAAAGATGACCCAAGCCAAAGCGCTAACCTTTTAGCAGAAGCTAAAAAGCTAAATGATGCTCAGG
CGCCGAAAGTAGACAACAAATTCAACAAAGAACAACAAAACGCGTTCTATGAGATCTTACATTTACCTAA
CTTAAACGAAGAACAACGAAACGCCTTCATCCAAAGTTTAAAAGATGACCCAAGCCAAAGCGCTAACCTT
TTAGCAGAAGCTAAAAAGCTAAATGGTGCTCAGGCGCCGAAAGTAGACGCGAATTCCGCGGGGAAGTCAA
CCTGAGCTTAGAGCTCGAATTTCCCCGATCGTTCAAACATTTGGCAATAAAGTTTCTTAAGATTGAATCC
TGTTGCCGGTCTTGCGATGATTATCATATAATTTCTGTTGAATTACGTTAAGCATGTAATAATTAACATG
TAATGCATGACGTTATTTATGAGATGGGTTTTTATGATTAGAGTCCCGCAATTATACATTTAATACGCGA
TAGAAAACAAAATATAGCGCGCAAACTAGGATAAATTATCGCGCGCGGTGTCATCTATGTTACTAGATCG
GGAATTGGTTCCGGAACCAATTCGTAATCATGGTCATAGCTGTTTCCTGTGTGAAATTGTTATCCGCTCA
CAATTCCACACAACATACGAGCCGGAAGCATAAAGTGTAAAGCCTGGGGTGCCTAATGAGTGAGCTAACT
CACATTAGGCTGAATTAGGCGCGCCTATTTCTGAATTCCCGATCTAGTAACATAGATGACACCGCGCGCG
ATAATTTATCCTAGTTTGCGCGCTATATTTTGTTTTCTATCGCGTATTAAATGTATAATTGCGGGACTCT
AATCATAAAAACCCATCTCATAAATAACGTCATGCATTACATGTTAATTATTACATGCTTAACGTAATTC
AACAGAAATTATATGATAATCATCGCAAGACCGGCAACAGGATTCAATCTTAAGAAACTTTATTGCCAAA
TGTTTGAACGATCGGGGATCATCCGGGTCTGTGGCGGGAACTCCACGAAAATATCCGAACGCAGCAAGAT
ATCGCGGTGCATCTCGGTCTTGCCTGGGCAGTCGCCGCCGACGCCGTTGATGTGGACGCCGGGCCCGATC
ATATTGTCGCTCAGGATCGTGGCGTTGTGCTTGTCGGCCGTTGCTGTCGTAATGATATCGGCACCTTCGA
CCGCCTGTTCCGCAGAGATCCCGTGGGCGAAGAACTCCAGCATGAGATCCCCGCGCTGGAGGATCATCCA
GCCGGCGTCCCGGAAAACGATTCCGAAGCCCAACCTTTCATAGAAGGCGGCGGTGGAATCGAAATCTCGT
GATGGCAGGTTGGGCGTCGCTTGGTCGGTCATTTCGAACCCCAGAGTCCCGCTCAGAAGAACTCGTCAAG
AAGGCGATAGAAGGCGATGCGCTGCGAATCGGGAGCGGCGATACCGTAAAGCACGAGGAAGCGGTCAGCC
CATTCGCCGCCAAGCTCTTCAGCAATATCACGGGTAGCCAACGCTATGTCCTGATAGCGGTCCGCCACAC
CCAGCCGGCCACAGTCGATGAATCCAGAAAAGCGGCCATTTTCCACCATGATATTCGGCAAGCAGGCATC
GCCATGGGTCACGACGAGATCATCGCCGTCGGGCATGCGCGCCTTGAGCCTGGCGAACAGTTCGGCTGGC
GCGAGCCCCTGATGCTCTTCGTCCAGATCATCCTGATCGACAAGACCGGCTTCCATCCGAGTACGTGCTC
GCTCGATGCGATGTTTCGCTTGGTGGTCGAATGGGCAGGTAGCCGGATCAAGCGTATGCAGCCGCCGCAT
TGCATCAGCCATGATGGATACTTTCTCGGCAGGAGCAAGGTGAGATGACAGGAGATCCTGCCCCGGCACT
TCGCCCAATAGCAGCCAGTCCCTTCCCGCTTCAGTGACAACGTCGAGCACAGCTGCGCAAGGAACGCCCG
TCGTGGCCAGCCACGATAGCCGCGCTGCCTCGTCCTGCAGTTCATTCAGGGCACCGGACAGGTCGGTCTT
GACAAAAAGAACCGGGCGCCCCTGCGCTGACAGCCGGAACACGGCGGCATCAGAGCAGCCGATTGTCTGT
TGTGCCCAGTCATAGCCGAATAGCCTCTCCACCCAAGCGGCCGGAGAACCTGCGTGCAATCCATCTTGTT
CAATCATGCGAAACGATCCAGATCCGGTGCAGATTATTTGGATTGAGAGTGAATATGAGACTCTAATTGG
ATACCGAGGGGAATTTATGGAACGTCAGTGGAGCATTTTTGACAAGAAATATTTGCTAGCTGATAGTGAC
CTTAGGCGACTTTTGAACGCGCAATAATGGTTTCTGACGTATGTGCTTAGCTCATTAAACTCCAGAAACC
CGCGGCTGAGTGGCTCCTTCAACGTTGCGGTTCTGTCAGTTCCAAACGTAAAACGGCTTGTCCCGCGTCA
TCGGCGGGGGTCATAACGTGACTCCCTTAATTCTCCGCTCATGATGAATTCAGAAATAAATTCAGCCTAA
TTCGGCGTTAATTCAGTACATTAAAAACGTCCGCAATGTGTTATTAAGTTGTCTAAGCGTCAATTTGTTT
ACACCACAATATATCCTGCCACCAGCCAGCCAACAGCTCCCCGACCGGCAGCTCGGCACAAAATCACCAC
TCGATACAGGCAGCCCATCAGTCCGGGACGGCGTCAGCGGGAGAGCCGTTGTAAGGCGGCAGACTTTGCT
CATGTTACCGATGCTATTCGGAAGAACGGCAACTAAGCTGCCGGGTTTGAAACACGGATGATCTCGCGGA
GGGTAGCATGTTGATTGTAACGATGACAGAGCGTTGCTGCCTGTGATCAATTCGGGCACGAACCCAGTGG
ACATAAGCCTGTTCGGTTCGTAAGCTGTAATGCAAGTAGCGTATGCGCTCACGCAACTGGTCCAGAACCT
TGACCGAACGCAGCGGTGGTAACGGCGCAGTGGCGGTTTTCATGGCTTGTTATGACTGTTTTTTTGGGGT
ACAGTCTATGCCTCGGGCATCCAAGCAGCAAGCGCGTTACGCCGTGGGTCGATGTTTGATGTTATGGAGC
AGCAACGATGTTACGCAGCAGGGCAGTCGCCCTAAAACAAAGTTAAACATCATGGGGGAAGCGGTGATCG
CCGAAGTATCGACTCAACTATCAGAGGTAGTTGGCGTCATCGAGCGCCATCTCGAACCGACGTTGCTGGC
CGTACATTTGTACGGCTCCGCAGTGGATGGCGGCCTGAAGCCACACAGTGATATTGATTTGCTGGTTACG
GTGACCGTAAGGCTTGATGAAACAACGCGGCGAGCTTTGATCAACGACCTTTTGGAAACTTCGGCTTCCC
CTGGAGAGAGCGAGATTCTCCGCGCTGTAGAAGTCACCATTGTTGTGCACGACGACATCATTCCGTGGCG
TTATCCAGCTAAGCGCGAACTGCAATTTGGAGAATGGCAGCGCAATGACATTCTTGCAGGTATCTTCGAG
CCAGCCACGATCGACATTGATCTGGCTATCTTGCTGACAAAAGCAAGAGAACATAGCGTTGCCTTGGTAG
GTCCAGCGGCGGAGGAACTCTTTGATCCGGTTCCTGAACAGGATCTATTTGAGGCGCTAAATGAAACCTT
AACGCTATGGAACTCGCCGCCCGACTGGGCTGGCGATGAGCGAAATGTAGTGCTTACGTTGTCCCGCATT
TGGTACAGCGCAGTAACCGGCAAAATCGCGCCGAAGGATGTCGCTGCCGACTGGGCAATGGAGCGCCTGC
CGGCCCAGTATCAGCCCGTCATACTTGAAGCTAGACAGGCTTATCTTGGACAAGAAGAAGATCGCTTGGC
CTCGCGCGCAGATCAGTTGGAAGAATTTGTCCACTACGTGAAAGGCGAGATCACCAAGGTAGTCGGCAAA
TAATGTCTAGCTAGAAATTCGTTCAAGCCGACGCCGCTTCGCGGCGCGGCTTAACTCAAGCGTTAGATGC
ACTAAGCACATAATTGCTCACAGCCAAACTATCAGGTCAAGTCTGCTTTTATTATTTTTAAGCGTGCATA
ATAAGCCCTACACAAATTGGGAGATATATCATGCATGACCAAAATCCCTTAACGTGAGTTTTCGTTCCAC
TGAGCGTCAGACCCCGTAGAAAAGATCAAAGGATCTTCTTGAGATCCTTTTTTTCTGCGCGTAATCTGCT
GCTTGCAAACAAAAAAACCACCGCTACCAGCGGTGGTTTGTTTGCCGGATCAAGAGCTACCAACTCTTTT
TCCGAAGGTAACTGGCTTCAGCAGAGCGCAGATACCAAATACTGTCCTTCTAGTGTAGCCGTAGTTAGGC
CACCACTTCAAGAACTCTGTAGCACCGCCTACATACCTCGCTCTGCTAATCCTGTTACCAGTGGCTGCTG
CCAGTGGCGATAAGTCGTGTCTTACCGGGTTGGACTCAAGACGATAGTTACCGGATAAGGCGCAGCGGTC
GGGCTGAACGGGGGGTTCGTGCACACAGCCCAGCTTGGAGCGAACGACCTACACCGAACTGAGATACCTA
CAGCGTGAGCTATGAGAAAGCGCCACGCTTCCCGAAGGGAGAAAGGCGGACAGGTATCCGGTAAGCGGCA
GGGTCGGAACAGGAGAGCGCACGAGGGAGCTTCCAGGGGGAAACGCCTGGTATCTTTATAGTCCTGTCGG
GTTTCGCCACCTCTGACTTGAGCGTCGATTTTTGTGATGCTCGTCAGGGGGGCGGAGCCTATGGAAAAAC
GCCAGCAACGCGGCCTTTTTACGGTTCCTGGCCTTTTGCTGGCCTTTTGCTCACATGTTCTTTCCTGCGT
TATCCCCTGATTCTGTGGATAACCGTATTACCGCCTTTGAGTGAGCTGATACCGCTCGCCGCAGCCGAAC
GACCGAGCGCAGCGAGTCAGTGAGCGAGGAAGCGGAAGAGCGCCTGATGCGGTATTTTCTCCTTACGCAT
CTGTGCGGTATTTCACACCGCATATGGTGCACTCTCAGTACAATCTGCTCTGATGCCGCATAGTTAAGCC
AGTATACACTCCGCTATCGCTACGTGACTGGGTCATGGCTGCGCCCCGACACCCGCCAACACCCGCTGAC
GCGCCCTGACGGGCTTGTCTGCTCCCGGCATCCGCTTACAGACAAGCTGTGACCGTCTCCGGGAGCTGCA
TGTGTCAGAGGTTTTCACCGTCATCACCGAAACGCGCGAGGCAGGGTGCCTTGATGTGGGCGCCGGCGGT
CGAGTGGCGACGGCGCGGCTTGTCCGCGCCCTGGTAGATTGCCTGGCCGTAGGCCAGCCATTTTTGAGCG
GCCAGCGGCCGCGATAGGCCGACGCGAAGCGGCGGGGCGTAGGGAGCGCAGCGACCGAAGGGTAGGCGCT
TTTTGCAGCTCTTCGGCTGTGCGCTGGCCAGACAGTTATGCACAGGCCAGGCGGGTTTTAAGAGTTTTAA
TAAGTTTTAAAGAGTTTTAGGCGGAAAAATCGCCTTTTTTCTCTTTTATATCAGTCACTTACATGTGTGA
CCGGTTCCCAATGTACGGCTTTGGGTTCCCAATGTACGGGTTCCGGTTCCCAATGTACGGCTTTGGGTTC
CCAATGTACGTGCTATCCACAGGAAAGAGACCTTTTCGACCTTTTTCCCCTGCTAGGGCAATTTGCCCTA
GCATCTGCTCCGTACATTAGGAACCGGCGGATGCTTCGCCCTCGATCAGGTTGCGGTAGCGCATGACTAG
GATCGGGCCAGCCTGCCCCGCCTCCTCCTTCAAATCGTACTCCGGCAGGTCATTTGACCCGATCAGCTTG
CGCACGGTGAAACAGAACTTCTTGAACTCTCCGGCGCTGCCACTGCGTTCGTAGATCGTCTTGAACAACC
ATCTGGCTTCTGCCTTGCCTGCGGCGCGGCGTGCCAGGCGGTAGAGAAAACGGCCGATGCCGGGATCGAT
CAAAAAGTAATCGGGGTGAACCGTCAGCACGTCCGGGTTCTTGCCTTCTGTGATCTCGCGGTACATCCAA
TCAGCTAGCTCGATCTCGATGTACTCCGGCCGCCCGGTTTCGCTCTTTACGATCTTGTAGCGGCTAATCA
AGGCTTCACCCTCGGATACCGTCACCAGGCGGCCGTTCTTGGCCTTCTTCGTACGCTGCATGGCAACGTG
CGTGGTGTTTAACCGAATGCAGGTTTCTACCAGGTCGTCTTTCTGCTTTCCGCCATCGGCTCGCCGGCAG
AACTTGAGTACGTCCGCAACGTGTGGACGGAACACGCGGCCGGGCTTGTCTCCCTTCCCTTCCCGGTATC
GGTTCATGGATTCGGTTAGATGGGAAACCGCCATCAGTACCAGGTCGTAATCCCACACACTGGCCATGCC
GGCCGGCCCTGCGGAAACCTCTACGTGCCCGTCTGGAAGCTCGTAGCGGATCACCTCGCCAGCTCGTCGG
TCACGCTTCGACAGACGGAAAACGGCCACGTCCATGATGCTGCGACTATCGCGGGTGCCCACGTCATAGA
GCATCGGAACGAAAAAATCTGGTTGCTCGTCGCCCTTGGGCGGCTTCCTAATCGACGGCGCACCGGCTGC
CGGCGGTTGCCGGGATTCTTTGCGGATTCGATCAGCGGCCGCTTGCCACGATTCACCGGGGCGTGCTTCT
GCCTCGATGCGTTGCCGCTGGGCGGCCTGCGCGGCCTTCAACTTCTCCACCAGGTCATCACCCAGCGCCG
CGCCGATTTGTACCGGGCCGGATGGTTTGCGACCGCTCACGCCGATTCCTCGGGCTTGGGGGTTCCAGTG
CCATTGCAGGGCCGGCAGACAACCCAGCCGCTTACGCCTGGCCAACCGCCCGTTCCTCCACACATGGGGC
ATTCCACGGCGTCGGTGCCTGGTTGTTCTTGATTTTCCATGCCGCCTCCTTTAGCCGCTAAAATTCATCT
ACTCATTTATTCATTTGCTCATTTACTCTGGTAGCTGCGCGATGTATTCAGATAGCAGCTCGGTAATGGT
CTTGCCTTGGCGTACCGCGTACATCTTCAGCTTGGTGTGATCCTCCGCCGGCAACTGAAAGTTGACCCGC
TTCATGGCTGGCGTGTCTGCCAGGCTGGCCAACGTTGCAGCCTTGCTGCTGCGTGCGCTCGGACGGCCGG
CACTTAGCGTGTTTGTGCTTTTGCTCATTTTCTCTTTACCTCATTAACTCAAATGAGTTTTGATTTAATT
TCAGCGGCCAGCGCCTGGACCTCGCGGGCAGCGTCGCCCTCGGGTTCTGATTCAAGAACGGTTGTGCCGG
CGGCGGCAGTGCCTGGGTAGCTCACGCGCTGCGTGATACGGGACTCAAGAATGGGCAGCTCGTACCCGGC
CAGCGCCTCGGCAACCTCACCGCCGATGCGCGTGCCTTTGATCGCCCGCGACACGACAAAGGCCGCTTGT
AGCCTTCCATCCGTGACCTCAATGCGCTGCTTAACCAGCTCCACCAGGTCGGCGGTGGCCCATATGTCGT
AAGGGCTTGGCTGCACCGGAATCAGCACGAAGTCGGCTGCCTTGATCGCGGACACAGCCAAGTCCGCCGC
CTGGGGCGCTCCGTCGATCACTACGAAGTCGCGCCGGCCGATGGCCTTCACGTCGCGGTCAATCGTCGGG
CGGTCGATGCCGACAACGGTTAGCGGTTGATCTTCCCGCACGGCCGCCCAATCGCGGGCACTGCCCTGGG
GATCGGAATCGACTAACAGAACATCGGCCCCGGCGAGTTGCAGGGCGCGGGCTAGATGGGTTGCGATGGT
CGTCTTGCCTGACCCGCCTTTCTGGTTAAGTACAGCGATAACCTTCATGCGTTCCCCTTGCGTATTTGTT
TATTTACTCATCGCATCATATACGCAGCGACCGCATGACGCAAGCTGTTTTACTCAAATACACATCACCT
TTTTAGACGGCGGCGCTCGGTTTCTTCAGCGGCCAAGCTGGCCGGCCAGGCCGCCAGCTTGGCATCAGAC
AAACCGGCCAGGATTTCATGCAGCCGCACGGTTGAGACGTGCGCGGGCGGCTCGAACACGTACCCGGCCG
CGATCATCTCCGCCTCGATCTCTTCGGTAATGAAAAACGGTTCGTCCTGGCCGTCCTGGTGCGGTTTCAT
GCTTGTTCCTCTTGGCGTTCATTCTCGGCGGCCGCCAGGGCGTCGGCCTCGGTCAATGCGTCCTCACGGA
AGGCACCGCGCCGCCTGGCCTCGGTGGGCGTCACTTCCTCGCTGCGCTCAAGTGCGCGGTACAGGGTCGA
GCGATGCACGCCAAGCAGTGCAGCCGCCTCTTTCACGGTGCGGCCTTCCTGGTCGATCAGCTCGCGGGCG
TGCGCGATCTGTGCCGGGGTGAGGGTAGGGCGGGGGCCAAACTTCACGCCTCGGGCCTTGGCGGCCTCGC
GCCCGCTCCGGGTGCGGTCGATGATTAGGGAACGCTCGAACTCGGCAATGCCGGCGAACACGGTCAACAC
CATGCGGCCGGCCGGCGTGGTGGTGTCGGCCCACGGCTCTGCCAGGCTACGCAGGCCCGCGCCGGCCTCC
TGGATGCGCTCGGCAATGTCCAGTAGGTCGCGGGTGCTGCGGGCCAGGCGGTCTAGCCTGGTCACTGTCA
CAACGTCGCCAGGGCGTAGGTGGTCAAGCATCCTGGCCAGCTCCGGGCGGTCGCGCCTGGTGCCGGTGAT
CTTCTCGGAAAACAGCTTGGTGCAGCCGGCCGCGTGCAGTTCGGCCCGTTGGTTGGTCAAGTCCTGGTCG
TCGGTGCTGACGCGGGCATAGCCCAGCAGGCCAGCGGCGGCGCTCTTGTTCATGGCGTAATGTCTCCGGT
TCTAGTCGCAAGTATTCTACTTTATGCGACTAAAACACGCGACAAGAAAACGCCAGGAAAAGGGCAGGGC
GGCAGCCTGTCGCGTAACTTAGGACTTGTGCGACATGTCGTTTTCAGAAGACGGCTGCACTGAACGTCAG
AAGCCGACTGCACTATAGCAGCGGAGGGGTTGGATCAAAGTACTTTGATCCCGAGGGGAACCCTGTGGTT
GGCATGCACATACAAATGGACGAACGGATAAACCT
