>Addgene plasmid #74822 | pGWB428 | addgene partial sequence | sequence record 152598 | CAT-R 5'-GCAACTGACTGAAATGCCTC-3'
TGGTATATCCAGTGATTTTTTTCTCCATTTTAGCTTCCTTAGCTCCTGAAAATCTCGACGGATCCTAACT
CAAAATCCACACATTATACGAGCCGGAAGCATAAAGTGTAAAGCCTGGGGTGCCTAATGCGGCCCCTCGA
GGGGCCGCCATAGTGACTGGATATGTTGTGTTTTACAGTATTATGTAGTCTGTTTTTTATGCAAAATCTA
ATTTAATATATTGATATTTATATCATTTTACGTTTCTCGTTCAGCTTTTTTGTACAAACTTGTTGATAAC
TCTAGACCCAAGCTTGGCACTGGCCGTCGTTTTACAACGTCGTGACTGGGAAAACCCTGGCGTTACCCAA
CTTAATCGCCTTGCAGCACATCCCCCTTTCGCCAGCTGGCGTAATAGCGAAGAGGCCCGCACCGATCGCC
CTTCCCAACAGTTGCGCAGCCTGAATGGCGAATGCTAGAGCAGCTTGAGCTTGGATCAGATTGTCGTTTC
CCGCCTTCAGTTTAAACTATCAGTGTTTGACAGGATATATTGGCGGGTAAACCTAAGAGAAAAGAGCGTT
TATTAGAATAATCGGATATTTAAAAGGGCGTGAAAAGGTTTATCCGTTCGTCCATTTGTATGTGCATGCC
AACCACAGGGTTCCCCTCGGGATCAAAGTACTTTGATCCAAC
