>Addgene plasmid #74822 | pGWB428 | addgene partial sequence | sequence record 152599 | ccdB-Fwd 5'-GCATGATGACCACCGATATG-3'
TTTACAGTATTATGTAGTCTGTTTTTTATGCAAAATCTAATTTAATATATTGATATTTATATCATTTTAC
GTTTCTCGTTCAGCTTTCTTGTACAAAGTGGTTGATAACAGCAAGAGAAGATGGAAAAAGAATTTCATA
